Addgene plasmid #116748: pHAGE-GNAS
Purpose: Lentiviral expression of GNAS
Depositing lab: Gordon Mills & Kenneth Scott. Depositing organization: Baylor College of Medicine. Publication: Systematic Functional Annotation of Somatic Mutations in Cancer. Ng PK, Li J, Jeong KJ, Shao S, Chen H, Tsang YH, Sengupta S, Wang Z, Bhavana VH, Tran R, Soewito S, Minussi DC, Moreno D, Kong K, Dogruluk T, Lu H, Gao J, Tokheim C, Zhou DC, Johnson AM, Zeng J, Ip CKM, Ju Z, Wester M, Yu S, Li Y, Vellano CP, Schultz N, Karchin R, Ding L, Lu Y, Cheung LWT, Chen K, Shaw KR, Meric-Bernstam F, Scott KL, Yi S, Sahni N, Liang H, Mills GB. Cancer Cell. 2018 Mar 12;33(3):450-462.e10. doi: 10.1016/j.ccell.2018.01.021. PubMed 29533785.
Backbone
  Vector backbone: pHAGE
  Vector type: Lentiviral
Growth in bacteria
  Bacterial resistance: Ampicillin, 100 μg/mL
  Growth temperature: 37°C
  Growth strain: Stbl3
  Copy number: High Copy
Gene/Insert
  Gene/Insert name: GNAS
  Species: H. sapiens (human)
  Mutation: WT
  Entrez Gene: GNAS (a.k.a. AHO, C20orf45, GNAS1, GPSA, GSA, GSP, NESP, PITA3, POH, SCG6, SgVI)
  Cloning method: Gateway Cloning
Terms and licenses: Academic/Nonprofit Terms; Industry Terms: Not Available to Industry
How to cite: pHAGE-GNAS was a gift from Gordon Mills & Kenneth Scott (Addgene plasmid # 116748 ; http://n2t.net/addgene:116748 ; RRID:Addgene_116748)
