[The description below was written by a language model from this plasmid's Addgene catalogue record and pLannotate feature annotations shown in this document.]
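Description:
pHAGE-GNAS is a lentiviral expression plasmid built on the pHAGE backbone that carries the wild-type human GNAS open reading frame, introduced by Gateway cloning. In bacteria it is maintained through a high-copy ColE1/pUC-type origin and selected with ampicillin via the β-lactamase gene. The HIV-1-derived transfer cassette contains a truncated 5' LTR, the Ψ packaging signal with an adjoining gag fragment, the Rev response element for Rev-dependent nuclear export of the genomic RNA, the cPPT/CTS element, and a ΔU3 self-inactivating 3' LTR. Packaging functions are therefore expected to be supplied in trans, and the integrated provirus lacks LTR promoter activity.

Within the viral cassette, the constitutive human EF-1α promoter drives the GNAS coding sequence, which is flanked by attB1 and attB2 sites left by the Gateway reaction. The annotated coding region is about 735 nt and matches the Swiss-Prot entry GNAS3_HUMAN, one of several products of the complex GNAS locus, so users should confirm which isoform is represented; the catalogue record does not specify it. A V5 epitope tag is annotated downstream of attB2, beyond short T3 and T7 promoter and attB4 remnants, but the record does not say whether it is fused in frame to the insert. An EMCV IRES then links a puromycin N-acetyltransferase gene to the same transcript, allowing puromycin selection of transduced mammalian cells, and a WPRE enhances transcript expression. The plasmid serves for stable lentiviral expression of GNAS, and the associated publication concerns systematic functional annotation of somatic mutations in cancer, a context in which a wild-type clone could plausibly serve as a reference for mutant alleles.
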