Features (pLannotate 1.2.2; 30 found; start..end, strand, type, name):
    377..634     +  LTR            5' LTR (truncated): truncated 5' long terminal repeat (LTR) from HIV-1
    681..806     +  misc_feature   HIV-1 Ψ: packaging signal of human immunodeficiency virus type 1
    790..1128    +  CDS            HIV-1 gag (fragment): gag protein from human immunodeficiency virus 1; gag
   1303..1536    +  misc_feature   RRE: The Rev response element (RRE) of HIV-1 allows for Rev-dependent mRNA export from the nucleus to the cytoplasm.
   1913..2013    +  CDS            Rev (fragment): human immunodeficiency virus 1 (HIV-1) Rev protein; rev; enhances nuclear export of unspliced and incompletely spliced viral mRNAs
   2058..2175    +  misc_feature   cPPT/CTS: central polypurine tract and central termination sequence of HIV-1
   2223..3401    +  promoter       EF-1α promoter: strong constitutive promoter for human elongation factor EF-1α
   3422..3442    +  protein_bind   attB1: mutant version of attB; core recombination site for the Gateway® BP reaction BP Clonase™
   3448..4182    +  CDS            GNAS: GNAS3_HUMAN - Also known as GNAS1 Experimental evidence at transcript level: Swiss-Prot protein existence level 2. From Homo sapiens (Human).
   4187..4211    -  protein_bind   attB2: mutant version of attB; recombination site for the Gateway® BP reaction BP Clonase™
   4219..4237    +  promoter       T3 promoter: promoter for bacteriophage T3 RNA polymerase
   4263..4281    -  promoter       T7 promoter: promoter for bacteriophage T7 RNA polymerase
   4287..4305    -  protein_bind   attB4 (fragment): mutant version of attB; core recombination site for the Gateway® BP reaction BP Clonase™
   4361..4402    +  CDS            V5 tag: epitope tag from simian virus 5
   4528..4990    +  misc_feature   IRES: internal ribosome entry site (IRES) of the encephalomyocarditis virus (EMCV)
   5004..5601    +  CDS            PuroR (fragment): puromycin N-acetyltransferase; pac from Streptomyces; confers resistance to puromycin
   5617..6205    +  misc_feature   WPRE: woodchuck hepatitis virus posttranscriptional regulatory element
   6213..6278    +  CDS            nef (fragment): NEF_HV1Z2 - Experimental evidence at protein level: Swiss-Prot protein existence level 1. Extracellular Nef protein targets CD4(+) T-lymphocytes for apoptosis by interacting with CXCR4 surface receptors. From Human immunodeficiency virus type 1 group M subtype D (isolate Z2/CDC-Z34) (HIV-1).
   6280..6513    +  LTR            3' LTR (ΔU3): self-inactivating 3' long terminal repeat (LTR) from HIV-1
   6718..6822    +  promoter       AmpR promoter: bla
   6823..7683    +  CDS            AmpR: β-lactamase; bla; confers resistance to ampicillin, carbenicillin, and related antibiotics
   7854..8442    +  rep_origin     ori: high-copy-number ColE1/pMB1/pBR322/pUC origin of replication
   8625..8679    +  CDS            lacI (fragment): lac repressor; lacI; The lac repressor binds to the lac operator to inhibit transcription in E. coli. This inhibition can be relieved by adding lactose or isopropyl-β-D-thiogalactopyranoside (IPTG).
   8685..8778    +  rep_origin     SV40 ori (fragment): SV40 origin of replication
   8803..8840    +  CDS            lacI (fragment): lac repressor; lacI; The lac repressor binds to the lac operator to inhibit transcription in E. coli. This inhibition can be relieved by adding lactose or isopropyl-β-D-thiogalactopyranoside (IPTG).
   8853..8874    +  protein_bind   CAP binding site: CAP binding activates transcription in the presence of cAMP. E. coli catabolite activator protein
   8889..8919    +  promoter       lac promoter: promoter for the E. coli lac operon
   8927..8943    +  protein_bind   lac operator: The lac repressor binds to the lac operator to inhibit transcription in E. coli. This inhibition can be relieved by adding lactose or isopropyl-β-D-thiogalactopyranoside (IPTG). lac repressor encoded by lacI
   8977..9060    +  polyA_signal   SV40 poly(A) signal (fragment): SV40 polyadenylation signal
   9227..329     +  CDS            nef (fragment) (across the origin): NEF_HV1BR - Experimental evidence at protein level: Swiss-Prot protein existence level 1. Extracellular Nef protein targets CD4(+) T-lymphocytes for apoptosis by interacting with CXCR4 surface receptors (PubMed:14990729). From Human immunodeficiency virus type 1 group M subtype B (isolate BRU/LAI) (HIV-1).
>Addgene plasmid #116748 | pHAGE-GNAS | addgene full sequence | sequence record 241288 | Addgene NGS Result
TGGAAGGGCTAATTCACTCCCAAAGAAGACAAGATATCCTTGATCTGTGGATCTACCACACACAAGGCTA
CTTCCCTGATTAGCAGAACTACACACCAGGGCCAGGGGTCAGATATCCACTGACCTTTGGATGGTGCTAC
AAGCTAGTACCAGTTGAGCCAGATAAGGTAGAAGAGGCCAATAAAGGAGAGAACACCAGCTTGTTACACC
CTGTGAGCCTGCATGGGATGGATGACCCGGAGAGAGAAGTGTTAGAGTGGAGGTTTGACAGCCGCCTAGC
ATTTCATCACGTGGCCCGAGAGCTGCATCCGGAGTACTTCAAGAACTGCTGATATCGAGCTTGCTACAAG
GGACTTTCCGCTGGGGACTTTCCAGGGAGGCGTGGCCTGGGCGGGACTGGGGAGTGGCGAGCCCTCAGAT
CCTGCATATAAGCAGCTGCTTTTTGCCTGTACTGGGTCTCTCTGGTTAGACCAGATCTGAGCCTGGGAGC
TCTCTGGCTAACTAGGGAACCCACTGCTTAAGCCTCAATAAAGCTTGCCTTGAGTGCTTCAAGTAGTGTG
TGCCCGTCTGTTGTGTGACTCTGGTAACTAGAGATCCCTCAGACCCTTTTAGTCAGTGTGGAAAATCTCT
AGCAGTGGCGCCCGAACAGGGACTTGAAAGCGAAAGGGAAACCAGAGGAGCTCTCTCGACGCAGGACTCG
GCTTGCTGAAGCGCGCACGGCAAGAGGCGAGGGGCGGCGACTGGTGAGTACGCCAAAAATTTTGACTAGC
GGAGGCTAGAAGGAGAGAGATGGGTGCGAGAGCGTCAGTATTAAGCGGGGGAGAATTAGATCGCGATGGG
AAAAAATTCGGTTAAGGCCAGGGGGAAAGAAAAAATATAAATTAAAACATATAGTATGGGCAAGCAGGGA
GCTAGAACGATTCGCAGTTAATCCTGGCCTGTTAGAAACATCAGAAGGCTGTAGACAAATACTGGGACAG
CTACAACCATCCCTTCAGACAGGATCAGAAGAACTTAGATCATTATATAATACAGTAGCAACCCTCTATT
GTGTGCATCAAAGGATAGAGATAAAAGACACCAAGGAAGCTTTAGACAAGATAGAGGAAGAGCAAAACAA
AAGTAAGACCACCGCACAGCAAGCGGCCGGCCGCTGATCTTCAGACCTGGAGGAGGAGATATGAGGGACA
ATTGGAGAAGTGAATTATATAAATATAAAGTAGTAAAAATTGAACCATTAGGAGTAGCACCCACCAAGGC
AAAGAGAAGAGTGGTGCAGAGAGAAAAAAGAGCAGTGGGAATAGGAGCTTTGTTCCTTGGGTTCTTGGGA
GCAGCAGGAAGCACTATGGGCGCAGCGTCAATGACGCTGACGGTACAGGCCAGACAATTATTGTCTGGTA
TAGTGCAGCAGCAGAACAATTTGCTGAGGGCTATTGAGGCGCAACAGCATCTGTTGCAACTCACAGTCTG
GGGCATCAAGCAGCTCCAGGCAAGAATCCTGGCTGTGGAAAGATACCTAAAGGATCAACAGCTCCTGGGG
ATTTGGGGTTGCTCTGGAAAACTCATTTGCACCACTGCTGTGCCTTGGAATGCTAGTTGGAGTAATAAAT
CTCTGGAACAGATTTGGAATCACACGACCTGGATGGAGTGGGACAGAGAAATTAACAATTACACAAGCTT
AATACACTCCTTAATTGAAGAATCGCAAAACCAGCAAGAAAAGAATGAACAAGAATTATTGGAATTAGAT
AAATGGGCAAGTTTGTGGAATTGGTTTAACATAACAAATTGGCTGTGGTATATAAAATTATTCATAATGA
TAGTAGGAGGCTTGGTAGGTTTAAGAATAGTTTTTGCTGTACTTTCTATAGTGAATAGAGTTAGGCAGGG
ATATTCACCATTATCGTTTCAGACCCACCTCCCAACCCCGAGGGGACCCGACAGGCCCGAAGGAATAGAA
GAAGAAGGTGGAGAGAGAGACAGAGACAGATCCATTCGATTAGTGAACGGATCTCGACGGTATCGCCGAA
TTCACAAATGGCAGTATTCATCCACAATTTTAAAAGAAAAGGGGGGATTGGGGGGTACAGTGCAGGGGAA
AGAATAGTAGACATAATAGCAACAGACATACAAACTAAAGAATTACAAAAACAAATTACAAAAATTCAAA
ATTTTCGGGTTTATTACAGGGACAGCAGAGATCCAGTTTGGACTAGTCGTGAGGCTCCGGTGCCCGTCAG
TGGGCAGAGCGCACATCGCCCACAGTCCCCGAGAAGTTGGGGGGAGGGGTCGGCAATTGAACCGGTGCCT
AGAGAAGGTGGCGCGGGGTAAACTGGGAAAGTGATGTCGTGTACTGGCTCCGCCTTTTTCCCGAGGGTGG
GGGAGAACCGTATATAAGTGCAGTAGTCGCCGTGAACGTTCTTTTTCGCAACGGGTTTGCCGCCAGAACA
CAGGTAAGTGCCGTGTGTGGTTCCCGCGGGCCTGGCCTCTTTACGGGTTATGGCCCTTGCGTGCCTTGAA
TTACTTCCACCTGGCTGCAGTACGTGATTCTTGATCCCGAGCTTCGGGTTGGAAGTGGGTGGGAGAGTTC
GAGGCCTTGCGCTTAAGGAGCCCCTTCGCCTCGTGCTTGAGTTGAGGCCTGGCCTGGGCGCTGGGGCCGC
CGCGTGCGAATCTGGTGGCACCTTCGCGCCTGTCTCGCTGCTTTCGATAAGTCTCTAGCCATTTAAAATT
TTTGATGACCTGCTGCGACGCTTTTTTTCTGGCAAGATAGTCTTGTAAATGCGGGCCAAGATCTGCACAC
TGGTATTTCGGTTTTTGGGGCCGCGGGCGGCGACGGGGCCCGTGCGTCCCAGCGCACATGTTCGGCGAGG
CGGGGCCTGCGAGCGCGGCCACCGAGAATCGGACGGGGGTAGTCTCAAGCTGGCCGGCCTGCTCTGGTGC
CTGGCCTCGCGCCGCCGTGTATCGCCCCGCCCTGGGCGGCAAGGCTGGCCCGGTCGGCACCAGTTGCGTG
AGCGGAAAGATGGCCGCTTCCCGGCCCTGCTGCAGGGAGCTCAAAATGGAGGACGCGGCGCTCGGGAGAG
CGGGCGGGTGAGTCACCCACACAAAGGAAAAGGGCCTTTCCGTCCTCAGCCGTCGCTTCATGTGACTCCA
CGGAGTACCGGGCGCCGTCCAGGCACCTCGATTAGTTCTCGAGCTTTTGGAGTACGTCGTCTTTAGGTTG
GGGGGAGGGGTTTTATGCGATGGAGTTTCCCCACACTGAGTGGGTGGAGACTGAAGTTAGGCCAGCTTGG
CACTTGATGTAATTCTCCTTGGAATTTGCCCTTTTTGAGTTTGGATCTTGGTTCATTCTCAAGCCTCAGA
CAGTGGTTCAAAGTTTTTTTCTTCCATTTCAGGTGTCGTGAAGCGGCCCTGCAGATATCAACAAGTTTGT
ACAAAAAAGCAGGCACCATGGATCGGAGGTCCCGGGCTCAGCAGTGGCGCCGAGCTCGCCATAATTACAA
CGACCTGTGCCCGCCCATAGGCCGCCGGGCAGCCACCGCGCTCCTCTGGCTCTCCTGCTCCATCGCGCTC
CTCCGCGCCCTTGCCACCTCCAACGCCCGTGCCCAGCAGCGCGCGGCTGCCCAACAGCGCCGGAGCTTCC
TTAACGCCCACCACCGCTCCGGCGCCCAGGTATTCCCTGAGTCCCCCGAATCGGAATCTGACCACGAGCA
CGAGGAGGCAGACCTTGAGCTGTCCCTCCCCGAGTGCCTAGAGTACGAGGAAGAGTTCGACTACGAGACC
GAGAGCGAGACCGAGTCCGAAATCGAGTCCGAGACCGACTTCGAGACCGAGCCTGAGACCGCCCCCACCA
CTGAGCCCGAGACCGAGCCTGAAGACGATCGCGGCCCGGTGGTGCCCAAGCACTCCACCTTCGGCCAGTC
CCTCACCCAGCGTCTGCACGCTCTCAAGTTGCGAAGCCCCGACGCCTCCCCAAGTCGCGCGCCGCCCAGC
ACTCAGGAGCCCCAGAGCCCCAGGGAAGGGGAGGAGCTCAAGCCCGAGGACAAAGATCCAAGGGACCCCG
AAGAGTCGAAGGAGCCCAAGGAGGAGAAGCAGCGGCGTCGCTGCAAGCCAAAGAAGCCCACCCGCCGTGA
CGCGTCCCCGGAGTCCCCTTCCAAAAAGGGACCCATCCCCATCCGGCGTCACTAGAACCCAGCTTTCTTG
TACAAAGTGGTGATATCCAATTAACCCTCACTAAAGGGTTAGTTATGATGAATATTGTGTACCCTATAGT
GAGTCGTATTACCACCCAACTTTTCTATACAAAGTGGTTGATATCCAGCACAGTGGCGGCCGCTCGAGTC
TAGAGGGCCCGCGGTTCGAAGGTAAGCCTATCCCTAACCCTCTCCTCGGTCTCGATTCTACGCGTACCGG
TTAGTAATGAGATCCCTCCCCCCCCCCTAACGTTACTGGCCGAAGCCGCTTGGAATAAGGCCGGTGTGCG
TTTGTCTATATGTTATTTTCCACCATATTGCCGTCTTTTGGCAATGTGAGGGCCCGGAAACCTGGCCCTG
TCTTCTTGACGAGCATTCCTAGGGGTCTTTCCCCTCTCGCCAAAGGAATGCAAGGTCTGTTGAATGTCGT
GAAGGAAGCAGTTCCTCTGGAAGCTTCTTGAAGACAAACAACGTCTGTAGCGACCCTTTGCAGGCAGCGG
AACCCCCCACCTGGCGACAGGTGCCTCTGCGGCCAAAAGCCACGTGTATAAGATACACCTGCAAAGGCGG
CACAACCCCAGTGCCACGTTGTGAGTTGGATAGTTGTGGAAAGAGTCAAATGGCTCTCCTCAAGCGTATT
CAACAAGGGGCTGAAGGATGCCCAGAAGGTACCCCATTGTATGGGATCTGATCTGGGGCCTCGGTGCACA
TGCTTTACATGTGTTTAGTCGAGGTTAAAAAAACGTCTAGGCCCCCCGAACCACGGGGACGTGGTTTTCC
TTTGAAAAACACGATGATAATATGGCCACACATATGACCGAGTACAAGCCCACGGTGCGCCTCGCCACCC
GCGACGACGTCCCCAGGGCCGTACGCACCCTCGCCGCCGCGTTCGCCGACTACCCCGCCACGCGCCACAC
CGTCGATCCGGACCGCCACATCGAGCGGGTCACCGAGCTGCAAGAACTCTTCCTCACGCGCGTCGGGCTC
GACATCGGCAAGGTGTGGGTCGCGGACGACGGCGCCGCGGTGGCGGTCTGGACCACGCCGGAGAGCGTCG
AAGCGGGGGCGGTGTTCGCCGAGATCGGCCCGCGCATGGCCGAGTTGAGCGGTTCCCGGCTGGCCGCGCA
GCAACAGATGGAAGGCCTCCTGGCGCCGCACCGGCCCAAGGAGCCCGCGTGGTTCCTGGCCACCGTCGGC
GTCTCGCCCGACCACCAGGGCAAGGGTCTGGGCAGCGCCGTCGTGCTCCCCGGAGTGGAGGCGGCCGAGC
GCGCCGGGGTGCCCGCCTTCCTGGAGACCTCCGCGCCCCGCAACCTCCCCTTCTACGAGCGGCTCGGCTT
CACCGTCACCGCCGACGTCGAGGTGCCCGAAGGACCGCGCACCTGGTGCATGACCCGCAAGCCCGGTGCC
TAAATCGATAGATCCTAATCAACCTCTGGATTACAAAATTTGTGAAAGATTGACTGGTATTCTTAACTAT
GTTGCTCCTTTTACGCTATGTGGATACGCTGCTTTAATGCCTTTGTATCATGCTATTGCTTCCCGTATGG
CTTTCATTTTCTCCTCCTTGTATAAATCCTGGTTGCTGTCTCTTTATGAGGAGTTGTGGCCCGTTGTCAG
GCAACGTGGCGTGGTGTGCACTGTGTTTGCTGACGCAACCCCCACTGGTTGGGGCATTGCCACCACCTGT
CAGCTCCTTTCCGGGACTTTCGCTTTCCCCCTCCCTATTGCCACGGCGGAACTCATCGCCGCCTGCCTTG
CCCGCTGCTGGACAGGGGCTCGGCTGTTGGGCACTGACAATTCCGTGGTGTTGTCGGGGAAATCATCGTC
CTTTCCTTGGCTGCTCGCCTGTGTTGCCACCTGGATTCTGCGCGGGACGTCCTTCTGCTACGTCCCTTCG
GCCCTCAATCCAGCGGACCTTCCTTCCCGCGGCCTGCTGCCGGCTCTGCGGCCTCTTCCGCGTCTTCGCC
TTCGCCCTCAGACGAGTCGGATCTCCCTTTGGGCCGCCTCCCCGCCTGAGATCCTTTAAGACCAATGACT
TACAAGGCAGCTGTAGATCTTAGCCACTTTTTAAAAGAAAAGGGGGGACTGGAAGGGCTAATTCACTCCC
AACGAAGACAAGATCTGCTTTTTGCTTGTACTGGGTCTCTCTGGTTAGACCAGATCTGAGCCTGGGAGCT
CTCTGGCTAACTAGGGAACCCACTGCTTAAGCCTCAATAAAGCTTGCCTTGAGTGCTTCAAGTAGTGTGT
GCCCGTCTGTTGTGTGACTCTGGTAACTAGAGATCCCTCAGACCCTTTTAGTCAGTGTGGAAAATCTCTA
GCAGTAGTAGTTCATGTCATCTTATTATTCAGTATTTATAACTTGCAAAGAAATGAATATCAGAGAGTGA
GAGGCCCGGGTTAATTAAGGAAAGGGCTAGATCATTCTTGAAGACGAAAGGGCCTCGTGATACGCCTATT
TTTATAGGTTAATGTCATGATAATAATGGTTTCTTAGACGTCAGGTGGCACTTTTCGGGGAAATGTGCGC
GGAACCCCTATTTGTTTATTTTTCTAAATACATTCAAATATGTATCCGCTCATGAGACAATAACCCTGAT
AAATGCTTCAATAATATTGAAAAAGGAAGAGTATGAGTATTCAACATTTCCGTGTCGCCCTTATTCCCTT
TTTTGCGGCATTTTGCCTTCCTGTTTTTGCTCACCCAGAAACGCTGGTGAAAGTAAAAGATGCTGAAGAT
CAGTTGGGTGCACGAGTGGGTTACATCGAACTGGATCTCAACAGCGGTAAGATCCTTGAGAGTTTTCGCC
CCGAAGAACGTTTTCCAATGATGAGCACTTTTAAAGTTCTGCTATGTGGCGCGGTATTATCCCGTGTTGA
CGCCGGGCAAGAGCAACTCGGTCGCCGCATACACTATTCTCAGAATGACTTGGTTGAGTACTCACCAGTC
ACAGAAAAGCATCTTACGGATGGCATGACAGTAAGAGAATTATGCAGTGCTGCCATAACCATGAGTGATA
ACACTGCGGCCAACTTACTTCTGACAACGATCGGAGGACCGAAGGAGCTAACCGCTTTTTTGCACAACAT
GGGGGATCATGTAACTCGCCTTGATCGTTGGGAACCGGAGCTGAATGAAGCCATACCAAACGACGAGCGT
GACACCACGATGCCTGTAGCAATGGCAACAACGTTGCGCAAACTATTAACTGGCGAACTACTTACTCTAG
CTTCCCGGCAACAATTAATAGACTGGATGGAGGCGGATAAAGTTGCAGGACCACTTCTGCGCTCGGCCCT
TCCGGCTGGCTGGTTTATTGCTGATAAATCTGGAGCCGGTGAGCGTGGGTCTCGCGGTATCATTGCAGCA
CTGGGGCCAGATGGTAAGCCCTCCCGTATCGTAGTTATCTACACGACGGGGAGTCAGGCAACTATGGATG
AACGAAATAGACAGATCGCTGAGATAGGTGCCTCACTGATTAAGCATTGGTAACTGTCAGACCAAGTTTA
CTCATATATACTTTAGATTGATTTAAAACTTCATTTTTAATTTAAAAGGATCTAGGTGAAGATCCTTTTT
GATAATCTCATGACCAAAATCCCTTAACGTGAGTTTTCGTTCCACTGAGCGTCAGACCCCGTAGAAAAGA
TCAAAGGATCTTCTTGAGATCCTTTTTTTCTGCGCGTAATCTGCTGCTTGCAAACAAAAAAACCACCGCT
ACCAGCGGTGGTTTGTTTGCCGGATCAAGAGCTACCAACTCTTTTTCCGAAGGTAACTGGCTTCAGCAGA
GCGCAGATACCAAATACTGTTCTTCTAGTGTAGCCGTAGTTAGGCCACCACTTCAAGAACTCTGTAGCAC
CGCCTACATACCTCGCTCTGCTAATCCTGTTACCAGTGGCTGCTGCCAGTGGCGATAAGTCGTGTCTTAC
CGGGTTGGACTCAAGACGATAGTTACCGGATAAGGCGCAGCGGTCGGGCTGAACGGGGGGTTCGTGCACA
CAGCCCAGCTTGGAGCGAACGACCTACACCGAACTGAGATACCTACAGCGTGAGCTATGAGAAAGCGCCA
CGCTTCCCGAAGGGAGAAAGGCGGACAGGTATCCGGTAAGCGGCAGGGTCGGAACAGGAGAGCGCACGAG
GGAGCTTCCAGGGGGAAACGCCTGGTATCTTTATAGTCCTGTCGGGTTTCGCCACCTCTGACTTGAGCGT
CGATTTTTGTGATGCTCGTCAGGGGGGCGGAGCCTATGGAAAAACGCCAGCAACGCGGCCTTTTTACGGT
TCCTGGCCTTTTGCTGGCCTTTTGCTCACATGTTCTTTCCTGCGTTATCCCCTGATTCTGTGGATAACCG
TATTACCGCCTTTGAGTGAGCTGATACCGCTCGCCGCAGCCGAACGACCGAGCGCAGCGAGTCAGTGAGC
GAGGAAGCGGAAGAGCGCCCAATACGCAAACCGCCTCTCCCCGCGCGTTGGCCGATTCATTAATGCAGCA
AGCTCATGGCTGACTAATTTTTTTTATTTATGCAGAGGCCGAGGCCGCCTCGGCCTCTGAGCTATTCCAG
AAGTAGTGAGGAGGCTTTTTTGGAGGCCTAGGCTTTTGCAAAAAGCTCCCCGTGGCACGACAGGTTTCCC
GACTGGAAAGCGGGCAGTGAGCGCAACGCAATTAATGTGAGTTAGCTCACTCATTAGGCACCCCAGGCTT
TACACTTTATGCTTCCGGCTCGTATGTTGTGTGGAATTGTGAGCGGATAACAATTTCACACAGGAAACAG
CTATGACATGATTACGAATTTCACAAATAAAGCATTTTTTTCACTGCATTCTAGTTGTGGTTTGTCCAAA
CTCATCAATGTATCTTATCATGTCTGGATCAACTGGATAACTCAAGCTAACCAAAATCATCCCAAACTTC
CCACCCCATACCCTATTACCACTGCCAATTACCTGTGGTTTCATTTACTCTAAACCTGTGATTCCTCTGA
ATTATTTTCATTTTAAAGAAATTGTATTTGTTAAATATGTACTACAAACTTAGTAGT
