>Addgene plasmid #116748 | pHAGE-GNAS | depositor partial sequence | sequence record 219623 | insert
ATGGATCGGAGGTCCCGGGCTCAGCAGTGGCGCCGAGCTCGCCATAATTACAACGACCTGTGCCCGCCCA
TAGGCCGCCGGGCAGCCACCGCGCTCCTCTGGCTCTCCTGCTCCATCGCGCTCCTCCGCGCCCTTGCCAC
CTCCAACGCCCGTGCCCAGCAGCGCGCGGCTGCCCAACAGCGCCGGAGCTTCCTTAACGCCCACCACCGC
TCCGGCGCCCAGGTATTCCCTGAGTCCCCCGAATCGGAATCTGACCACGAGCACGAGGAGGCAGACCTTG
AGCTGTCCCTCCCCGAGTGCCTAGAGTACGAGGAAGAGTTCGACTACGAGACCGAGAGCGAGACCGAGTC
CGAAATCGAGTCCGAGACCGACTTCGAGACCGAGCCTGAGACCGCCCCCACCACTGAGCCCGAGACCGAG
CCTGAAGACGATCGCGGCCCGGTGGTGCCCAAGCACTCCACCTTCGGCCAGTCCCTCACCCAGCGTCTGC
ACGCTCTCAAGTTGCGAAGCCCCGACGCCTCCCCAAGTCGCGCGCCGCCCAGCACTCAGGAGCCCCAGAG
CCCCAGGGAAGGGGAGGAGCTCAAGCCCGAGGACAAAGATCCAAGGGACCCCGAAGAGTCGAAGGAGCCC
AAGGAGGAGAAGCAGCGGCGTCGCTGCAAGCCAAAGAAGCCCACCCGCCGTGACGCGTCCCCGGAGTCCC
CTTCCAAAAAGGGACCCATCCCCATCCGGCGTCACTAA
